>Addgene plasmid #122790 | pAC10070_pLX-Hygro(1-218)-NpuDnaE(N)-IRES-TagBFP2 | depositor full sequence | sequence record 234295 | pAC10070_pLX-Hygro(1-218)-NpuDnaE(N)-IRES-TagBFP2 sequence 9606 bps
CCCGGGGTTATTAATAGTAATCAATTACGGGGTCATTAGTTCATAGCCCATATATGGAGTTCCGCGTTAC
ATAACTTACGGTAAATGGCCCGCCTGGCTGACCGCCCAACGACCCCCGCCCATTGACGTCAATAATGACG
TATGTTCCCATAGTAACGCCAATAGGGACTTTCCATTGACGTCAATGGGTGGAGTATTTACGGTAAACTG
CCCACTTGGCAGTACATCAAGTGTATCATATGCCAAGTACGCCCCCTATTGACGTCAATGACGGTAAATG
GCCCGCCTGGCATTATGCCCAGTACATGACCTTATGGGACTTTCCTACTTGGCAGTACATCTACGTATTA
GTCATCGCTATTACCATGGTGATGCGGTTTTGGCAGTACATCAATGGGCGTGGATAGCGGTTTGACTCAC
GGGGATTTCCAAGTCTCCACCCCATTGACGTCAATGGGAGTTTGTTTTGGCACCAAAATCAACGGGACTT
TCCAAAATGTCGTAACAACTCCGCCCCATTGACGCAAATGGGCGGTAGGCGTGTACGGTGGGAGGTCTAT
ATAAGCAGAGCTCTCTGGCTAACTGTCGGGATCAACAAGTTTGTACAAAAAAGCAGGCTCCGAATTCACC
GGTGCCACCATGAAAAAGCCTGAACTCACCGCGACGTCTGTCGAGAAGTTTCTGATCGAAAAGTTCGACA
GCGTCTCCGACCTGATGCAGCTCTCGGAGGGCGAAGAATCTCGTGCTTTCAGCTTCGATGTAGGAGGGCG
TGGATATGTCCTGCGGGTAAATAGCTGCGCCGATGGTTTCTACAAAGATCGTTATGTTTATCGGCACTTT
GCATCGGCCGCGCTCCCGATTCCGGAAGTGCTTGACATTGGGGAATTTAGCGAGAGCCTGACCTATTGCA
TCTCCCGCCGTGCACAGGGTGTCACGTTGCAAGACCTGCCTGAAACCGAACTGCCCGCTGTTCTGCAGCC
GGTCGCGGAGGCCATGGATGCGATCGCTGCGGCCGATCTTAGCCAGACGAGCGGGTTCGGCCCATTCGGA
CCGCAAGGAATCGGTCAATACACTACATGGCGTGATTTCATATGCGCGATTGCTGATCCCCATGTGTATC
ACTGGCAAACTGTGATGGACGACACCGTCAGTGCGTCCGTCGCGCAGGCTCTCGATGAGCTGATGCTTTG
GGCCGAGGACTGCCCCGAAGTCCGGCACCTCGTGCACGCGGATTTCGGCTCCAACAATGTCCTGACGGAC
AATGGCCGCATAACAGCGGTCATTGACTGGAGCTGCCTTTCATACGAGACCGAGATCCTGACTGTCGAGT
ACGGATTGCTTCCTATCGGCAAAATCGTGGAGAAGAGGATTGAATGTACCGTCTATTCAGTCGATAATAA
TGGGAACATCTACACACAGCCCGTGGCTCAATGGCACGACAGAGGAGAGCAGGAAGTTTTTGAATACTGT
CTCGAGGACGGATCCCTCATCCGCGCTACTAAAGATCATAAGTTTATGACCGTGGACGGCCAGATGCTGC
CAATTGACGAAATTTTTGAACGAGAGCTGGATCTGATGAGAGTCGACAACCTTCCAAACTGATTAATTAA
GAATTCGACCCAGCTTTCTTGTACAAAGTGGTTGGTAAGCCTATCCCTAACCCTCTCCTCGGTCTCGATT
CTACGTAGTAATGAGCTAGCAGTCTCGAGGTTAACGAATTCCGCCCCCCCCCTAACGTTACTGGCCGAAG
CCGCTTGGAATAAGGCCGGTGTGCGCTTGTCTATATGTTATTTTCCACCATATTGCCGTCTTTTGGCAAT
GTGAGGGCCCGGAAACCTGGCCCTGTCTTCTTGACGAGCATTCCTAGGGGTCTTTCCCCTCTCGCCAAAG
GAATGCAAGGTCTGTTGAATGTCGTGAAGGAAGCAGTTCCTCTGGAAGCTTCTTGAAGACAAACAACGTC
TGTAGCGACCCTTTGCAGGCAGCGGAACCCCCCACCTGGCGACAGGTGCCCCTGCGGCCAAAAGCCACGT
GTATAAGATACACCTGCAAAGGCGGCACAACCCCAGTGCCACGTTGTGAGTTGGATAGTTGTGGAAAGAG
TCAAATGGCTCTCCTCAAGCGTATTCAACAAGGGGCTGAAGGATGCCCAGAAGGTACCCCATTGTATGGG
ATCTGATCTGGGGCCTCGGTGCACATGCTTTACATGTGTTTAGTCGAGGTTAAAAAAACGTCTAGGCCCC
CCGAACCACGGGGACGTGGTTTTCCTTTGAAAAACACGATAATACCATGGCCATGAGCGAGCTGATTAAG
GAGAACATGCACATGAAGCTGTACATGGAGGGCACCGTGGACAACCATCACTTCAAGTGCACATCCGAGG
GCGAAGGCAAGCCCTACGAGGGCACCCAGACCATGAGAATCAAGGTGGTCGAGGGCGGCCCTCTCCCCTT
CGCCTTCGACATCCTGGCTACTAGCTTCCTCTACGGCAGCAAGACCTTCATCAACCACACCCAGGGCATC
CCCGACTTCTTCAAGCAGTCCTTCCCTGAGGGCTTCACATGGGAGAGAGTCACCACATACGAAGACGGGG
GCGTGCTGACCGCTACCCAGGACACCAGCCTCCAGGACGGCTGCCTCATCTACAACGTCAAGATCAGAGG
GGTGAACTTCACATCCAACGGCCCTGTGATGCAGAAGAAAACACTCGGCTGGGAGGCCTTCACCGAGACG
CTGTACCCCGCTGACGGCGGCCTGGAAGGCAGAAACGACATGGCCCTGAAGCTCGTGGGCGGGAGCCATC
TGATCGCAAACATCAAGACCACATATAGATCCAAGAAACCCGCTAAGAACCTCAAGATGCCTGGCGTCTA
CTATGTGGACTACAGACTGGAAAGAATCAAGGAGGCCAACAACGAGACCTACGTCGAGCAGCACGAGGTG
GCAGTGGCCAGATACTGCGACCTCCCTAGCAAACTGGGGCACAAGCTTAATTAACACCGGTGGCGCGTTA
AGTCGACAATCAACCTCTGGATTACAAAATTTGTGAAAGATTGACTGGTATTCTTAACTATGTTGCTCCT
TTTACGCTATGTGGATACGCTGCTTTAATGCCTTTGTATCATGCTATTGCTTCCCGTATGGCTTTCATTT
TCTCCTCCTTGTATAAATCCTGGTTGCTGTCTCTTTATGAGGAGTTGTGGCCCGTTGTCAGGCAACGTGG
CGTGGTGTGCACTGTGTTTGCTGACGCAACCCCCACTGGTTGGGGCATTGCCACCACCTGTCAGCTCCTT
TCCGGGACTTTCGCTTTCCCCCTCCCTATTGCCACGGCGGAACTCATCGCCGCCTGCCTTGCCCGCTGCT
GGACAGGGGCTCGGCTGTTGGGCACTGACAATTCCGTGGTGTTGTCGGGGAAATCATCGTCCTTTCCTTG
GCTGCTCGCCTGTGTTGCCACCTGGATTCTGCGCGGGACGTCCTTCTGCTACGTCCCTTCGGCCCTCAAT
CCAGCGGACCTTCCTTCCCGCGGCCTGCTGCCGGCTCTGCGGCCTCTTCCGCGTCTTCGCCTTCGCCCTC
AGACGAGTCGGATCTCCCTTTGGGCCGCCTCCCCGCGTCGACTTTAAGACCAATGACTTACAAGGCAGCT
GTAGATCTTAGCCACTTTTTAAAAGAAAAGGGGGGACTGGAAGGGCTAATTCACTCCCAACGAAGACAAG
ATCTGCTTTTTGCTTGTACTGGGTCTCTCTGGTTAGACCAGATCTGAGCCTGGGAGCTCTCTGGCTAACT
AGGGAACCCACTGCTTAAGCCTCAATAAAGCTTGCCTTGAGTGCTTCAAGTAGTGTGTGCCCGTCTGTTG
TGTGACTCTGGTAACTAGAGATCCCTCAGACCCTTTTAGTCAGTGTGGAAAATCTCTAGCAGTACGTATA
GTAGTTCATGTCATCTTATTATTCAGTATTTATAACTTGCAAAGAAATGAATATCAGAGAGTGAGAGGAA
CTTGTTTATTGCAGCTTATAATGGTTACAAATAAAGCAATAGCATCACAAATTTCACAAATAAAGCATTT
TTTTCACTGCATTCTAGTTGTGGTTTGTCCAAACTCATCAATGTATCTTATCATGTCTGGCTCTAGCTAT
CCCGCCCCTAACTCCGCCCATCCCGCCCCTAACTCCGCCCAGTTCCGCCCATTCTCCGCCCCATGGCTGA
CTAATTTTTTTTATTTATGCAGAGGCCGAGGCCGCCTCGGCCTCTGAGCTATTCCAGAAGTAGTGAGGAG
GCTTTTTTGGAGGCCTAGGGACGTACCCAATTCGCCCTATAGTGAGTCGTATTACGCGCGCTCACTGGCC
GTCGTTTTACAACGTCGTGACTGGGAAAACCCTGGCGTTACCCAACTTAATCGCCTTGCAGCACATCCCC
CTTTCGCCAGCTGGCGTAATAGCGAAGAGGCCCGCACCGATCGCCCTTCCCAACAGTTGCGCAGCCTGAA
TGGCGAATGGG
[124 nt withheld, positions 4492-4615]
C
[91 nt withheld, positions 4617-4707]
A
[49 nt withheld, positions 4709-4757]
CCTTTGACGTTGGAGTCCACGTTCTTT
[37 nt withheld, positions 4785-4821]
ACCCTATCTCGGTCTATTCTTTTGATTTATAAGGGATTTTGCCGATTTCGGCCTATTGGTTAAAAAATGA
GCTGATTTAACAAAAATTTAACGCGAATTTTAACAAAATATTAACGCTTACAATTTAGGTGGCACTTTTC
GGGGAAATGTGCGCGGAACCCCTATTTGTTTATTTTTCTAAATACATTCAAATATGTATCCGCTCATGAG
ACAATAACCCTGATAAATGCTTCAATAATATTGAAAAAGGAAGAGTATGAGTATTCAACATTTCCGTGTC
GCCCTTATTCCCTTTTTTGCGGCATTTTGCCTTCCTGTTTTTGCTCACCCAGAAACGCTGGTGAAAGTAA
AAGATGCTGAAGATCAGTTGGGTGCACGAGTGGGTTACATCGAACTGGATCTCAACAGCGGTAAGATCCT
TGAGAGTTTTCGCCCCGAAGAACGTTTTCCAATGATGAGCACTTTTAAAGTTCTGCTATGTGGCGCGGTA
TTATCCCGTATTGACGCCGGGCAAGAGCAACTCGGTCGCCGCATACACTATTCTCAGAATGACTTGGTTG
AGTACTCACCAGTCACAGAAAAGCATCTTACGGATGGCATGACAGTAAGAGAATTATGCAGTGCTGCCAT
AACCATGAGTGATAACACTGCGGCCAACTTACTTCTGACAACGATCGGAGGACCGAAGGAGCTAACCGCT
TTTTTGCACAACATGGGGGATCATGTAACTCGCCTTGATCGTTGGGAACCGGAGCTGAATGAAGCCATAC
CAAACGACGAGCGTGACACCACGATGCCTGTAGCAATGGCAACAACGTTGCGCAAACTATTAACTGGCGA
ACTACTTACTCTAGCTTCCCGGCAACAATTAATAGACTGGATGGAGGCGGATAAAGTTGCAGGACCACTT
CTGCGCTCGGCCCTTCCGGCTGGCTGGTTTATTGCTGATAAATCTGGAGCCGGTGAGCGTGGGTCTCGCG
GTATCATTGCAGCACTGGGGCCAGATGGTAAGCCCTCCCGTATCGTAGTTATCTACACGACGGGGAGTCA
GGCAACTATGGATGAACGAAATAGACAGATCGCTGAGATAGGTGCCTCACTGATTAAGCATTGGTAACTG
TCAGACCAAGTTTACTCATATATACTTTAGATTGATTTAAAACTTCATTTTTAATTTAAAAGGATCTAGG
TGAAGATCCTTTTTGATAATCTCATGACCAAAATCCCTTAACGTGAGTTTTCGTTCCACTGAGCGTCAGA
CCCCGTAGAAAAGATCAAAGGATCTTCTTGAGATCCTTTTTTTCTGCGCGTAATCTGCTGCTTGCAAACA
AAAAAACCACCGCTACCAGCGGTGGTTTGTTTGCCGGATCAAGAGCTACCAACTCTTTTTCCGAAGGTAA
CTGGCTTCAGCAGAGCGCAGATACCAAATACTGTTCTTCTAGTGTAGCCGTAGTTAGGCCACCACTTCAA
GAACTCTGTAGCACCGCCTACATACCTCGCTCTGCTAATCCTGTTACCAGTGGCTGCTGCCAGTGGCGAT
AAGTCGTGTCTTACCGGGTTGGACTCAAGACGATAGTTACCGGATAAGGCGCAGCGGTCGGGCTGAACGG
GGGGTTCGTGCACACAGCCCAGCTTGGAGCGAACGACCTACACCGAACTGAGATACCTACAGCGTGAGCT
ATGAGAAAGCGCCACGCTTCCCGAAGGGAGAAAGGCGGACAGGTATCCGGTAAGCGGCAGGGTCGGAACA
GGAGAGCGCACGAGGGAGCTTCCAGGGGGAAACGCCTGGTATCTTTATAGTCCTGTCGGGTTTCGCCACC
TCTGACTTGAGCGTCGATTTTTGTGATGCTCGTCAGGGGGGCGGAGCCTATGGAAAAACGCCAGCAACGC
GGCCTTTTTACGGTTCCTGGCCTTTTGCTGGCCTTTTGCTCACATGTTCTTTCCTGCGTTATCCCCTGAT
TCTGTGGATAACCGTATTACCGCCTTTGAGTGAGCTGATACCGCTCGCCGCAGCCGAACGACCGAGCGCA
GCGAGTCAGTGAGCGAGGAAGCGGAAGAGCGCCCAATACGCAAACCGCCTCTCCCCGCGCGTTGGCCGAT
TCATTAATGCAGCTGGCACGACAGGTTTCCCGACTGGAAAGCGGGCAGTGAGCGCAACGCAATTAATGTG
AGTTAGCTCACTCATTAGGCACCCCAGGCTTTACACTTTATGCTTCCGGCTCGTATGTTGTGTGGAATTG
TGAGCGGATAACAATTTCACACAGGAAACAGCTATGACCATGATTACGCCAAGCGCGCAATTAACCCTCA
CTAAAGGGAACAAAAGCTGGAGCTGCAAGCTTAATGTAGTCTTATGCAATACTCTTGTAGTCTTGCAACA
TGGTAACGATGAGTTAGCAACATGCCTTACAAGGAGAGAAAAAGCACCGTGCATGCCGATTGGTGGAAGT
AAGGTGGTACGATCGTGCCTTATTAGGAAGGCAACAGACGGGTCTGACATGGATTGGACGAACCACTGAA
TTGCCGCATTGCAGAGATATTGTATTTAAGTGCCTAGCTCGATACATAAACGGGTCTCTCTGGTTAGACC
AGATCTGAGCCTGGGAGCTCTCTGGCTAACTAGGGAACCCACTGCTTAAGCCTCAATAAAGCTTGCCTTG
AGTGCTTCAAGTAGTGTGTGCCCGTCTGTTGTGTGACTCTGGTAACTAGAGATCCCTCAGACCCTTTTAG
TCAGTGTGGAAAATCTCTAGCAGTGGCGCCCGAACAGGGACTTGAAAGCGAAAGGGAAACCAGAGGAGCT
CTCTCGACGCAGGACTCGGCTTGCTGAAGCGCGCACGGCAAGAGGCGAGGGGCGGCGACTGGTGAGTACG
CCAAAAATTTTGACTAGCGGAGGCTAGAAGGAGAGAGATGGGTGCGAGAGCGTCAGTATTAAGCGGGGGA
GAATTAGATCGCGATGGGAAAAAATTCGGTTAAGGCCAGGGGGAAAGAAAAAATATAAATTAAAACATAT
AGTATGGGCAAGCAGGGAGCTAGAACGATTCGCAGTTAATCCTGGCCTGTTAGAAACATCAGAAGGCTGT
AGACAAATACTGGGACAGCTACAACCATCCCTTCAGACAGGATCAGAAGAACTTAGATCATTATATAATA
CAGTAGCAACCCTCTATTGTGTGCATCAAAGGATAGAGATAAAAGACACCAAGGAAGCTTTAGACAAGAT
AGAGGAAGAGCAAAACAAAAGTAAGACCACCGCACAGCAAGCGGCCGCTGATCTTCAGACCTGGAGGAGG
AGATATGAGGGACAATTGGAGAAGTGAATTATATAAATATAAAGTAGTAAAAATTGAACCATTAGGAGTA
GCACCCACCAAGGCAAAGAGAAGAGTGGTGCAGAGAGAAAAAAGAGCAGTGGGAATAGGAGCTTTGTTCC
TTGGGTTCTTGGGAGCAGCAGGAAGCACTATGGGCGCAGCGTCAATGACGCTGACGGTACAGGCCAGACA
ATTATTGTCTGGTATAGTGCAGCAGCAGAACAATTTGCTGAGGGCTATTGAGGCGCAACAGCATCTGTTG
CAACTCACAGTCTGGGGCATCAAGCAGCTCCAGGCAAGAATCCTGGCTGTGGAAAGATACCTAAAGGATC
AACAGCTCCTGGGGATTTGGGGTTGCTCTGGAAAACTCATTTGCACCACTGCTGTGCCTTGGAATGCTAG
TTGGAGTAATAAATCTCTGGAACAGATTTGGAATCACACGACCTGGATGGAGTGGGACAGAGAAATTAAC
AATTACACAAGCTTAATACACTCCTTAATTGAAGAATCGCAAAACCAGCAAGAAAAGAATGAACAAGAAT
TATTGGAATTAGATAAATGGGCAAGTTTGTGGAATTGGTTTAACATAACAAATTGGCTGTGGTATATAAA
ATTATTCATAATGATAGTAGGAGGCTTGGTAGGTTTAAGAATAGTTTTTGCTGTACTTTCTATAGTGAAT
AGAGTTAGGCAGGGATATTCACCATTATCGTTTCAGACCCACCTCCCAACCCCGAGGGGACCCTTGCGCC
TTTTCCAAGGCAGCCCTGGGTTTGCGCAGGGACGCGGCTGCTCTGGGCGTGGTTCCGGGAAACGCAGCGG
CGCCGACCCTGGGTCTCGCACATTCTTCACGTCCGTTCGCAGCGTCACCCGGATCTTCGCCGCTACCCTT
GTGGGCCCCCCGGCGACGCTTCCTGCTCCGCCCCTAAGTCGGGAAGGTTCCTTGCGGTTCGCGGCGTGCC
GGACGTGACAAACGGAAGCCGCACGTCTCACTAGTACCCTCGCAGACGGACAGCGCCAGGGAGCAATGGC
AGCGCGCCGACCGCGATGGGCTGTGGCCAATAGCGGCTGCTCAGCAGGGCGCGCCGAGAGCAGCGGCCGG
GAAGGGGCGGTGCGGGAGGCGGGGTGTGGGGCGGTAGTGTGGGCCCTGTTCCTGCCCGCGCGGTGTTCCG
CATTCTGCAAGCCTCCGGAGCGCACGTCGGCAGTCGGCTCCCTCGTTGACCGAATCACCGACCTCTCTCC
CCAGGGGGTACCCAGCTGTCTAGAGAATTCTAGATCTTGAGACAAATGGCAGTATTCATCCACAATTTTA
AAAGAAAAGGGGGGATTGGGGGGTACAGTGCAGGGGAAAGAATAGTAGACATAATAGCAACAGACATACA
AACTAAAGAATTACAAAAACAAATTACAAAAATTCAAAATTTTCGGGTTTATTACAGGGACAGCAGAGAT
CCACTTTGGCGCCGGCTCGAGGGGG
Features (pLannotate 1.2.2; 33 found; start..end, strand, type, name):
     65..368     +  enhancer       CMV enhancer: human cytomegalovirus immediate early enhancer
    369..572     +  promoter       CMV promoter: human cytomegalovirus (CMV) immediate early promoter
    595..619     +  protein_bind   attB1: mutant version of attB; recombination site for the Gateway® BP reaction BP Clonase™
    640..1293    +  CDS            HygR (fragment): aminoglycoside phosphotransferase from E. coli; aph(4)-Ia; confers resistance to hygromycin
   1294..1593    +  CDS            dnaE-N (fragment): DPO3A_SYNY3 - Experimental evidence at protein level: Swiss-Prot protein existence level 1. DNA polymerase III is a complex, multichain enzyme responsible for most of the replicative synthesis in bacteria. This DNA polymerase also exhibits 3' to 5' exonuclease activity. The alpha chain is the DNA polymerase (By similarity). From Synechocystis sp. (strain PCC 6803 / Kazusa).
   1618..1642    -  protein_bind   attB2: mutant version of attB; recombination site for the Gateway® BP reaction BP Clonase™
   1644..1685    +  CDS            V5 tag: epitope tag from simian virus 5
   1724..2293    +  misc_feature   IRES2: internal ribosome entry site (IRES) of the encephalomyocarditis virus (EMCV)
   2293..2994    +  CDS            TagBFP: monomeric blue fluorescent protein mammalian codon-optimized
   3018..3606    +  misc_feature   WPRE: woodchuck hepatitis virus posttranscriptional regulatory element
   3657..3676    +  misc_feature   cPPT/CTS (fragment): central polypurine tract and central termination sequence of HIV-1
   3678..3911    +  LTR            3' LTR (ΔU3): self-inactivating 3' long terminal repeat (LTR) from HIV-1
   3989..4110    +  polyA_signal   SV40 poly(A) signal: SV40 polyadenylation signal
   4150..4285    +  rep_origin     SV40 ori: SV40 origin of replication
   4306..4324    -  promoter       T7 promoter: promoter for bacteriophage T7 RNA polymerase
   4332..4487    +  CDS            lacZα (fragment): LacZα fragment of β-galactosidase; lacZ fragment
   4492..4920    +  rep_origin     f1 ori (sequence partly withheld): f1 bacteriophage origin of replication; arrow indicates direction of (+) strand synthesis
   4973..5077    +  promoter       AmpR promoter: bla
   5078..5938    +  CDS            AmpR: β-lactamase; bla; confers resistance to ampicillin, carbenicillin, and related antibiotics
   6109..6697    +  rep_origin     ori: high-copy-number ColE1/pMB1/pBR322/pUC origin of replication
   6880..6972    +  CDS            lacI (fragment): lac repressor; lacI; The lac repressor binds to the lac operator to inhibit transcription in E. coli. This inhibition can be relieved by adding lactose or isopropyl-β-D-thiogalactopyranoside (IPTG).
   6985..7006    +  protein_bind   CAP binding site: CAP binding activates transcription in the presence of cAMP. E. coli catabolite activator protein
   7021..7051    +  promoter       lac promoter: promoter for the E. coli lac operon
   7059..7075    +  protein_bind   lac operator: The lac repressor binds to the lac operator to inhibit transcription in E. coli. This inhibition can be relieved by adding lactose or isopropyl-β-D-thiogalactopyranoside (IPTG). lac repressor encoded by lacI
   7120..7138    +  promoter       T3 promoter: promoter for bacteriophage T3 RNA polymerase
   7166..7392    +  promoter       RSV promoter: Rous sarcoma virus enhancer/promoter
   7393..7573    +  LTR            5' LTR (truncated): truncated 5' long terminal repeat (LTR) from HIV-1
   7620..7745    +  misc_feature   HIV-1 Ψ: packaging signal of human immunodeficiency virus type 1
   7729..8092    +  CDS            HIV-1 gag (fragment): gag protein from human immunodeficiency virus 1; gag
   8238..8471    +  misc_feature   RRE: The Rev response element (RRE) of HIV-1 allows for Rev-dependent mRNA export from the nucleus to the cytoplasm.
   8848..8874    +  CDS            Rev (fragment): human immunodeficiency virus 1 (HIV-1) Rev protein; rev; enhances nuclear export of unspliced and incompletely spliced viral mRNAs
   8875..9375    +  promoter       hPGK promoter: human phosphoglycerate kinase 1 promoter
   9437..9554    +  misc_feature   cPPT/CTS: central polypurine tract and central termination sequence of HIV-1
