[The description below was written by a language model from this plasmid's Addgene catalogue record and pLannotate feature annotations shown in this document.]
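Description:
pAC10070_pLX-Hygro(1-218)-NpuDnaE(N)-IRES-TagBFP2 is a third-generation-style, self-inactivating HIV-1 lentiviral vector for mammalian expression, built by Gateway recombination into the pLX-DEST-IRES-TagBFP2 destination backbone. In bacteria it is maintained through a high-copy ColE1/pUC origin and selected with ampicillin (AmpR). An f1 origin and an SV40 origin and poly(A) signal are also present in the backbone. The viral portion comprises an RSV promoter driving a truncated 5' LTR, the Ψ packaging signal with a gag fragment, the RRE for Rev-dependent export, cPPT/CTS, WPRE and a ΔU3 3' LTR, so that packaged genomes integrate without reconstituting an active viral promoter.

The payload is a bicistronic cassette driven by the CMV enhancer/promoter. Between attB1 and attB2 lies a synthetic fusion of the N-terminal part of the hygromycin resistance protein (residues 1–218) to the N-terminal half of the NpuDnaE split intein; the automated annotation labels this second segment by homology to a Synechocystis DnaE entry. A V5 tag sequence is annotated just after attB2, though the record does not say whether it is translated as part of the fusion. An EMCV IRES then allows translation of TagBFP2 from the same transcript, marking transduced cells with blue fluorescence. An hPGK promoter is also annotated upstream of the cPPT, but the record does not state its function here.

The construct belongs to a split selectable marker system. This half alone should not confer hygromycin resistance. Protein trans-splicing with a complementary intein C-terminal/Hygro C-terminal partner delivered on a second vector would reconstitute the intact enzyme, allowing selection of doubly transduced cells with a single drug.
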