Addgene plasmid #122790: pAC10070_pLX-Hygro(1-218)-NpuDnaE(N)-IRES-TagBFP2
Purpose: Plasmid 70:Lentiviral vector encoding Hygro(1-218)-NpuDnaE(N)and TagBFP2
Depositing lab: Albert Cheng. Publication: Split Selectable Markers. Jillette N, Du M, Cheng AW. bioRxiv 452979 10.1101/452979.
Backbone
  Vector backbone: pAC10094_pLX-DEST-IRES-TagBFP2 (Addgene# 122814)
  Vector type: Mammalian Expression, Lentiviral
  Selectable markers: Hygro(1-218)-NpuDnaE(N)
Growth in bacteria
  Bacterial resistance: Ampicillin, 100 μg/mL
  Growth temperature: 30°C
  Growth strain: NEB Stable
  Copy number: Unknown
Gene/Insert
  Gene/Insert name: Hygro(1-218)-NpuDnaE(N)
  Species: Synthetic
  Cloning method: Gateway Cloning
  Sequencing primers: 5′ CMV-Forward; 3′ IRES-R
Terms and licenses: Academic/Nonprofit Terms; Industry Terms: Not Available to Industry
Depositor comments: Please visit https://www.biorxiv.org/content/10.1101/452979v2 for BioRxiv preprint.
How to cite: pAC10070_pLX-Hygro(1-218)-NpuDnaE(N)-IRES-TagBFP2 was a gift from Albert Cheng (Addgene plasmid # 122790)
